>Addgene plasmid #74829 | pGWB443 | depositor full sequence | sequence record 141509 | pGWB443 sequence 11561 bps
TTTCACGCCCTTTTAAATATCCGATTATTCTAATAAACGCTCTTTTCTCTTAGGTTTACCCGCCAATATA
TCCTGTCAAACACTGATAGTTTAAACTGAAGGCGGGAAACGACAATCTGATCCAAGCTCAAGCTGCTCTA
GCATTCGCCATTCAGGCTGCGCAACTGTTGGGAAGGGCGATCGGTGCGGGCCTCTTCGCTATTACGCCAG
CTGGCGAAAGGGGGATGTGCTGCAAGGCGATTAAGTTGGGTAACGCCAGGGTTTTCCCAGTCACGACGTT
GTAAAACGACGGCCAGTGCCAAGCTTGCATGCCTGCAGGTCGACTCTAGAGTTATCAACAAGTTTGTACA
AAAAAGCTGAACGAGAAACGTAAAATGATATAAATATCAATATATTAAATTAGATTTTGCATAAAAAACA
GACTACATAATACTGTAAAACACAACATATCCAGTCACTATGGCGGCCCCTCGAGGGGCCGCATTAGGCA
CCCCAGGCTTTACACTTTATGCTTCCGGCTCGTATAATGTGTGGATTTTGAGTTAGGATCCGGCGAGATT
TTCAGGAGCTAAGGAAGCTAAAATGGAGAAAAAAATCACTGGATATACCACCGTTGATATATCCCAATGG
CATCGTAAAGAACATTTTGAGGCATTTCAGTCAGTTGCTCAATGTACCTATAACCAGACCGTTCAGCTGG
ATATTACGGCCTTTTTAAAGACCGTAAAGAAAAATAAGCACAAGTTTTATCCGGCCTTTATTCACATTCT
TGCCCGCCTGATGAATGCTCATCCGGAATTCCGTATGGCAATGAAAGACGGTGAGCTGGTGATATGGGAT
AGTGTTCACCCTTGTTACACCGTTTTCCATGAGCAAACTGAAACGTTTTCATCGCTCTGGAGTGAATACC
ACGACGATTTCCGGCAGTTTCTACACATATATTCGCAAGATGTGGCGTGTTACGGTGAAAACCTGGCCTA
TTTCCCTAAAGGGTTTATTGAGAATATGTTTTTCGTCTCAGCCAATCCCTGGGTGAGTTTCACCAGTTTT
GATTTAAACGTGGCCAATATGGACAACTTCTTCGCCCCCGTTTTCACCATGGGCAAATATTATACGCAAG
GCGACAAGGTGCTGATGCCGCTGGCGATTCAGGTTCATCATGCCGTCTGTGATGGCTTCCATGTCGGCAG
AATGCTTAATGAATTACAACAGTACTGCGATGAGTGGCAGGGCGGGGCGTAAAGATCTGGATCCGGCTTA
CTAAAAGCCAGATAACAGTATGCGTATTTGCGCGCTGATTTTTGCGGTATAAGAATATATACTGATATGT
ATACCCGAAGTATGTCAAAAAGAGGTGTGCTATGAAGCAGCGTATTACAGTGACAGTTGACAGCGACAGC
TATCAGTTGCTCAAGGCATATATGATGTCAATATCTCCGGTCTGGTAAGCACAACCATGCAGAATGAAGC
CCGTCGTCTGCGTGCCGAACGCTGGAAAGCGGAAAATCAGGAAGGGATGGCTGAGGTCGCCCGGTTTATT
GAAATGAACGGCTCTTTTGCTGACGAGAACAGGGACTGGTGAAATGCAGTTTAAGGTTTACACCTATAAA
AGAGAGAGCCGTTATCGTCTGTTTGTGGATGTACAGAGTGATATTATTGACACGCCCGGGCGACGGATGG
TGATCCCCCTGGCCAGTGCACGTCTGCTGTCAGATAAAGTCTCCCGTGAACTTTACCCGGTGGTGCATAT
CGGGGATGAAAGCTGGCGCATGATGACCACCGATATGGCCAGTGTGCCGGTCTCCGTTATCGGGGAAGAA
GTGGCTGATCTCAGCCACCGCGAAAATGACATCAAAAACGCCATTAACCTGATGTTCTGGGGAATATAAA
TGTCAGGCTCCCTTATACACAGCCAGTCTGCAGGTCGACCATAGTGACTGGATATGTTGTGTTTTACAGT
ATTATGTAGTCTGTTTTTTATGCAAAATCTAATTTAATATATTGATATTTATATCATTTTACGTTTCTCG
TTCAGCTTTCTTGTACAAAGTGGTTGATAACAGCATGGTGAGCAAGGGCGAGGAGCTGTTCACCGGGGTG
GTGCCCATCCTGGTCGAGCTGGACGGCGACGTAAACGGCCACAAGTTCAGCGTGTCCGGCGAGGGCGAGG
GCGATGCCACCTACGGCAAGCTGACCCTGAAGTTCATCTGCACCACCGGCAAGCTGCCCGTGCCCTGGCC
CACCCTCGTGACCACCCTGACCTGGGGCGTGCAGTGCTTCAGCCGCTACCCCGACCACATGAAGCAGCAC
GACTTCTTCAAGTCCGCCATGCCCGAAGGCTACGTCCAGGAGCGCACCATCTTCTTCAAGGACGACGGCA
ACTACAAGACCCGCGCCGAGGTGAAGTTCGAGGGCGACACCCTGGTGAACCGCATCGAGCTGAAGGGCAT
CGACTTCAAGGAGGACGGCAACATCCTGGGGCACAAGCTGGAGTACAACTACATCAGCCACAACGTCTAT
ATCACCGCCGACAAGCAGAAGAACGGCATCAAGGCCAACTTCAAGATCCGCCACAACATCGAGGACGGCA
GCGTGCAGCTCGCCGACCACTACCAGCAGAACACCCCCATCGGCGACGGCCCCGTGCTGCTGCCCGACAA
CCACTACCTGAGCACCCAGTCCGCCCTGAGCAAAGACCCCAACGAGAAGCGCGATCACATGGTCCTGCTG
GAGTTCGTGACCGCCGCCGGGATCACTCTCGGCATGGACGAGCTGTACAAGGCTTAGAGCTCGAATTTCC
CCGATCGTTCAAACATTTGGCAATAAAGTTTCTTAAGATTGAATCCTGTTGCCGGTCTTGCGATGATTAT
CATATAATTTCTGTTGAATTACGTTAAGCATGTAATAATTAACATGTAATGCATGACGTTATTTATGAGA
TGGGTTTTTATGATTAGAGTCCCGCAATTATACATTTAATACGCGATAGAAAACAAAATATAGCGCGCAA
ACTAGGATAAATTATCGCGCGCGGTGTCATCTATGTTACTAGATCGGGAATTGGTTCCGGAACCAATTCG
TAATCATGGTCATAGCTGTTTCCTGTGTGAAATTGTTATCCGCTCACAATTCCACACAACATACGAGCCG
GAAGCATAAAGTGTAAAGCCTGGGGTGCCTAATGAGTGAGCTAACTCACATTAGGCTGAATTAGGCGCGC
CTATTTCTGAATTCCCGATCTAGTAACATAGATGACACCGCGCGCGATAATTTATCCTAGTTTGCGCGCT
ATATTTTGTTTTCTATCGCGTATTAAATGTATAATTGCGGGACTCTAATCATAAAAACCCATCTCATAAA
TAACGTCATGCATTACATGTTAATTATTACATGCTTAACGTAATTCAACAGAAATTATATGATAATCATC
GCAAGACCGGCAACAGGATTCAATCTTAAGAAACTTTATTGCCAAATGTTTGAACGATCGGGGATCATCC
GGGTCTGTGGCGGGAACTCCACGAAAATATCCGAACGCAGCAAGATATCGCGGTGCATCTCGGTCTTGCC
TGGGCAGTCGCCGCCGACGCCGTTGATGTGGACGCCGGGCCCGATCATATTGTCGCTCAGGATCGTGGCG
TTGTGCTTGTCGGCCGTTGCTGTCGTAATGATATCGGCACCTTCGACCGCCTGTTCCGCAGAGATCCCGT
GGGCGAAGAACTCCAGCATGAGATCCCCGCGCTGGAGGATCATCCAGCCGGCGTCCCGGAAAACGATTCC
GAAGCCCAACCTTTCATAGAAGGCGGCGGTGGAATCGAAATCTCGTGATGGCAGGTTGGGCGTCGCTTGG
TCGGTCATTTCGAACCCCAGAGTCCCGCTCAGAAGAACTCGTCAAGAAGGCGATAGAAGGCGATGCGCTG
CGAATCGGGAGCGGCGATACCGTAAAGCACGAGGAAGCGGTCAGCCCATTCGCCGCCAAGCTCTTCAGCA
ATATCACGGGTAGCCAACGCTATGTCCTGATAGCGGTCCGCCACACCCAGCCGGCCACAGTCGATGAATC
CAGAAAAGCGGCCATTTTCCACCATGATATTCGGCAAGCAGGCATCGCCATGGGTCACGACGAGATCATC
GCCGTCGGGCATGCGCGCCTTGAGCCTGGCGAACAGTTCGGCTGGCGCGAGCCCCTGATGCTCTTCGTCC
AGATCATCCTGATCGACAAGACCGGCTTCCATCCGAGTACGTGCTCGCTCGATGCGATGTTTCGCTTGGT
GGTCGAATGGGCAGGTAGCCGGATCAAGCGTATGCAGCCGCCGCATTGCATCAGCCATGATGGATACTTT
CTCGGCAGGAGCAAGGTGAGATGACAGGAGATCCTGCCCCGGCACTTCGCCCAATAGCAGCCAGTCCCTT
CCCGCTTCAGTGACAACGTCGAGCACAGCTGCGCAAGGAACGCCCGTCGTGGCCAGCCACGATAGCCGCG
CTGCCTCGTCCTGCAGTTCATTCAGGGCACCGGACAGGTCGGTCTTGACAAAAAGAACCGGGCGCCCCTG
CGCTGACAGCCGGAACACGGCGGCATCAGAGCAGCCGATTGTCTGTTGTGCCCAGTCATAGCCGAATAGC
CTCTCCACCCAAGCGGCCGGAGAACCTGCGTGCAATCCATCTTGTTCAATCATGCGAAACGATCCAGATC
CGGTGCAGATTATTTGGATTGAGAGTGAATATGAGACTCTAATTGGATACCGAGGGGAATTTATGGAACG
TCAGTGGAGCATTTTTGACAAGAAATATTTGCTAGCTGATAGTGACCTTAGGCGACTTTTGAACGCGCAA
TAATGGTTTCTGACGTATGTGCTTAGCTCATTAAACTCCAGAAACCCGCGGCTGAGTGGCTCCTTCAACG
TTGCGGTTCTGTCAGTTCCAAACGTAAAACGGCTTGTCCCGCGTCATCGGCGGGGGTCATAACGTGACTC
CCTTAATTCTCCGCTCATGATGAATTCAGAAATAAATTCAGCCTAATTCGGCGTTAATTCAGTACATTAA
AAACGTCCGCAATGTGTTATTAAGTTGTCTAAGCGTCAATTTGTTTACACCACAATATATCCTGCCACCA
GCCAGCCAACAGCTCCCCGACCGGCAGCTCGGCACAAAATCACCACTCGATACAGGCAGCCCATCAGTCC
GGGACGGCGTCAGCGGGAGAGCCGTTGTAAGGCGGCAGACTTTGCTCATGTTACCGATGCTATTCGGAAG
AACGGCAACTAAGCTGCCGGGTTTGAAACACGGATGATCTCGCGGAGGGTAGCATGTTGATTGTAACGAT
GACAGAGCGTTGCTGCCTGTGATCAATTCGGGCACGAACCCAGTGGACATAAGCCTGTTCGGTTCGTAAG
CTGTAATGCAAGTAGCGTATGCGCTCACGCAACTGGTCCAGAACCTTGACCGAACGCAGCGGTGGTAACG
GCGCAGTGGCGGTTTTCATGGCTTGTTATGACTGTTTTTTTGGGGTACAGTCTATGCCTCGGGCATCCAA
GCAGCAAGCGCGTTACGCCGTGGGTCGATGTTTGATGTTATGGAGCAGCAACGATGTTACGCAGCAGGGC
AGTCGCCCTAAAACAAAGTTAAACATCATGGGGGAAGCGGTGATCGCCGAAGTATCGACTCAACTATCAG
AGGTAGTTGGCGTCATCGAGCGCCATCTCGAACCGACGTTGCTGGCCGTACATTTGTACGGCTCCGCAGT
GGATGGCGGCCTGAAGCCACACAGTGATATTGATTTGCTGGTTACGGTGACCGTAAGGCTTGATGAAACA
ACGCGGCGAGCTTTGATCAACGACCTTTTGGAAACTTCGGCTTCCCCTGGAGAGAGCGAGATTCTCCGCG
CTGTAGAAGTCACCATTGTTGTGCACGACGACATCATTCCGTGGCGTTATCCAGCTAAGCGCGAACTGCA
ATTTGGAGAATGGCAGCGCAATGACATTCTTGCAGGTATCTTCGAGCCAGCCACGATCGACATTGATCTG
GCTATCTTGCTGACAAAAGCAAGAGAACATAGCGTTGCCTTGGTAGGTCCAGCGGCGGAGGAACTCTTTG
ATCCGGTTCCTGAACAGGATCTATTTGAGGCGCTAAATGAAACCTTAACGCTATGGAACTCGCCGCCCGA
CTGGGCTGGCGATGAGCGAAATGTAGTGCTTACGTTGTCCCGCATTTGGTACAGCGCAGTAACCGGCAAA
ATCGCGCCGAAGGATGTCGCTGCCGACTGGGCAATGGAGCGCCTGCCGGCCCAGTATCAGCCCGTCATAC
TTGAAGCTAGACAGGCTTATCTTGGACAAGAAGAAGATCGCTTGGCCTCGCGCGCAGATCAGTTGGAAGA
ATTTGTCCACTACGTGAAAGGCGAGATCACCAAGGTAGTCGGCAAATAATGTCTAGCTAGAAATTCGTTC
AAGCCGACGCCGCTTCGCGGCGCGGCTTAACTCAAGCGTTAGATGCACTAAGCACATAATTGCTCACAGC
CAAACTATCAGGTCAAGTCTGCTTTTATTATTTTTAAGCGTGCATAATAAGCCCTACACAAATTGGGAGA
TATATCATGCATGACCAAAATCCCTTAACGTGAGTTTTCGTTCCACTGAGCGTCAGACCCCGTAGAAAAG
ATCAAAGGATCTTCTTGAGATCCTTTTTTTCTGCGCGTAATCTGCTGCTTGCAAACAAAAAAACCACCGC
TACCAGCGGTGGTTTGTTTGCCGGATCAAGAGCTACCAACTCTTTTTCCGAAGGTAACTGGCTTCAGCAG
AGCGCAGATACCAAATACTGTCCTTCTAGTGTAGCCGTAGTTAGGCCACCACTTCAAGAACTCTGTAGCA
CCGCCTACATACCTCGCTCTGCTAATCCTGTTACCAGTGGCTGCTGCCAGTGGCGATAAGTCGTGTCTTA
CCGGGTTGGACTCAAGACGATAGTTACCGGATAAGGCGCAGCGGTCGGGCTGAACGGGGGGTTCGTGCAC
ACAGCCCAGCTTGGAGCGAACGACCTACACCGAACTGAGATACCTACAGCGTGAGCTATGAGAAAGCGCC
ACGCTTCCCGAAGGGAGAAAGGCGGACAGGTATCCGGTAAGCGGCAGGGTCGGAACAGGAGAGCGCACGA
GGGAGCTTCCAGGGGGAAACGCCTGGTATCTTTATAGTCCTGTCGGGTTTCGCCACCTCTGACTTGAGCG
TCGATTTTTGTGATGCTCGTCAGGGGGGCGGAGCCTATGGAAAAACGCCAGCAACGCGGCCTTTTTACGG
TTCCTGGCCTTTTGCTGGCCTTTTGCTCACATGTTCTTTCCTGCGTTATCCCCTGATTCTGTGGATAACC
GTATTACCGCCTTTGAGTGAGCTGATACCGCTCGCCGCAGCCGAACGACCGAGCGCAGCGAGTCAGTGAG
CGAGGAAGCGGAAGAGCGCCTGATGCGGTATTTTCTCCTTACGCATCTGTGCGGTATTTCACACCGCATA
TGGTGCACTCTCAGTACAATCTGCTCTGATGCCGCATAGTTAAGCCAGTATACACTCCGCTATCGCTACG
TGACTGGGTCATGGCTGCGCCCCGACACCCGCCAACACCCGCTGACGCGCCCTGACGGGCTTGTCTGCTC
CCGGCATCCGCTTACAGACAAGCTGTGACCGTCTCCGGGAGCTGCATGTGTCAGAGGTTTTCACCGTCAT
CACCGAAACGCGCGAGGCAGGGTGCCTTGATGTGGGCGCCGGCGGTCGAGTGGCGACGGCGCGGCTTGTC
CGCGCCCTGGTAGATTGCCTGGCCGTAGGCCAGCCATTTTTGAGCGGCCAGCGGCCGCGATAGGCCGACG
CGAAGCGGCGGGGCGTAGGGAGCGCAGCGACCGAAGGGTAGGCGCTTTTTGCAGCTCTTCGGCTGTGCGC
TGGCCAGACAGTTATGCACAGGCCAGGCGGGTTTTAAGAGTTTTAATAAGTTTTAAAGAGTTTTAGGCGG
AAAAATCGCCTTTTTTCTCTTTTATATCAGTCACTTACATGTGTGACCGGTTCCCAATGTACGGCTTTGG
GTTCCCAATGTACGGGTTCCGGTTCCCAATGTACGGCTTTGGGTTCCCAATGTACGTGCTATCCACAGGA
AAGAGACCTTTTCGACCTTTTTCCCCTGCTAGGGCAATTTGCCCTAGCATCTGCTCCGTACATTAGGAAC
CGGCGGATGCTTCGCCCTCGATCAGGTTGCGGTAGCGCATGACTAGGATCGGGCCAGCCTGCCCCGCCTC
CTCCTTCAAATCGTACTCCGGCAGGTCATTTGACCCGATCAGCTTGCGCACGGTGAAACAGAACTTCTTG
AACTCTCCGGCGCTGCCACTGCGTTCGTAGATCGTCTTGAACAACCATCTGGCTTCTGCCTTGCCTGCGG
CGCGGCGTGCCAGGCGGTAGAGAAAACGGCCGATGCCGGGATCGATCAAAAAGTAATCGGGGTGAACCGT
CAGCACGTCCGGGTTCTTGCCTTCTGTGATCTCGCGGTACATCCAATCAGCTAGCTCGATCTCGATGTAC
TCCGGCCGCCCGGTTTCGCTCTTTACGATCTTGTAGCGGCTAATCAAGGCTTCACCCTCGGATACCGTCA
CCAGGCGGCCGTTCTTGGCCTTCTTCGTACGCTGCATGGCAACGTGCGTGGTGTTTAACCGAATGCAGGT
TTCTACCAGGTCGTCTTTCTGCTTTCCGCCATCGGCTCGCCGGCAGAACTTGAGTACGTCCGCAACGTGT
GGACGGAACACGCGGCCGGGCTTGTCTCCCTTCCCTTCCCGGTATCGGTTCATGGATTCGGTTAGATGGG
AAACCGCCATCAGTACCAGGTCGTAATCCCACACACTGGCCATGCCGGCCGGCCCTGCGGAAACCTCTAC
GTGCCCGTCTGGAAGCTCGTAGCGGATCACCTCGCCAGCTCGTCGGTCACGCTTCGACAGACGGAAAACG
GCCACGTCCATGATGCTGCGACTATCGCGGGTGCCCACGTCATAGAGCATCGGAACGAAAAAATCTGGTT
GCTCGTCGCCCTTGGGCGGCTTCCTAATCGACGGCGCACCGGCTGCCGGCGGTTGCCGGGATTCTTTGCG
GATTCGATCAGCGGCCGCTTGCCACGATTCACCGGGGCGTGCTTCTGCCTCGATGCGTTGCCGCTGGGCG
GCCTGCGCGGCCTTCAACTTCTCCACCAGGTCATCACCCAGCGCCGCGCCGATTTGTACCGGGCCGGATG
GTTTGCGACCGCTCACGCCGATTCCTCGGGCTTGGGGGTTCCAGTGCCATTGCAGGGCCGGCAGACAACC
CAGCCGCTTACGCCTGGCCAACCGCCCGTTCCTCCACACATGGGGCATTCCACGGCGTCGGTGCCTGGTT
GTTCTTGATTTTCCATGCCGCCTCCTTTAGCCGCTAAAATTCATCTACTCATTTATTCATTTGCTCATTT
ACTCTGGTAGCTGCGCGATGTATTCAGATAGCAGCTCGGTAATGGTCTTGCCTTGGCGTACCGCGTACAT
CTTCAGCTTGGTGTGATCCTCCGCCGGCAACTGAAAGTTGACCCGCTTCATGGCTGGCGTGTCTGCCAGG
CTGGCCAACGTTGCAGCCTTGCTGCTGCGTGCGCTCGGACGGCCGGCACTTAGCGTGTTTGTGCTTTTGC
TCATTTTCTCTTTACCTCATTAACTCAAATGAGTTTTGATTTAATTTCAGCGGCCAGCGCCTGGACCTCG
CGGGCAGCGTCGCCCTCGGGTTCTGATTCAAGAACGGTTGTGCCGGCGGCGGCAGTGCCTGGGTAGCTCA
CGCGCTGCGTGATACGGGACTCAAGAATGGGCAGCTCGTACCCGGCCAGCGCCTCGGCAACCTCACCGCC
GATGCGCGTGCCTTTGATCGCCCGCGACACGACAAAGGCCGCTTGTAGCCTTCCATCCGTGACCTCAATG
CGCTGCTTAACCAGCTCCACCAGGTCGGCGGTGGCCCATATGTCGTAAGGGCTTGGCTGCACCGGAATCA
GCACGAAGTCGGCTGCCTTGATCGCGGACACAGCCAAGTCCGCCGCCTGGGGCGCTCCGTCGATCACTAC
GAAGTCGCGCCGGCCGATGGCCTTCACGTCGCGGTCAATCGTCGGGCGGTCGATGCCGACAACGGTTAGC
GGTTGATCTTCCCGCACGGCCGCCCAATCGCGGGCACTGCCCTGGGGATCGGAATCGACTAACAGAACAT
CGGCCCCGGCGAGTTGCAGGGCGCGGGCTAGATGGGTTGCGATGGTCGTCTTGCCTGACCCGCCTTTCTG
GTTAAGTACAGCGATAACCTTCATGCGTTCCCCTTGCGTATTTGTTTATTTACTCATCGCATCATATACG
CAGCGACCGCATGACGCAAGCTGTTTTACTCAAATACACATCACCTTTTTAGACGGCGGCGCTCGGTTTC
TTCAGCGGCCAAGCTGGCCGGCCAGGCCGCCAGCTTGGCATCAGACAAACCGGCCAGGATTTCATGCAGC
CGCACGGTTGAGACGTGCGCGGGCGGCTCGAACACGTACCCGGCCGCGATCATCTCCGCCTCGATCTCTT
CGGTAATGAAAAACGGTTCGTCCTGGCCGTCCTGGTGCGGTTTCATGCTTGTTCCTCTTGGCGTTCATTC
TCGGCGGCCGCCAGGGCGTCGGCCTCGGTCAATGCGTCCTCACGGAAGGCACCGCGCCGCCTGGCCTCGG
TGGGCGTCACTTCCTCGCTGCGCTCAAGTGCGCGGTACAGGGTCGAGCGATGCACGCCAAGCAGTGCAGC
CGCCTCTTTCACGGTGCGGCCTTCCTGGTCGATCAGCTCGCGGGCGTGCGCGATCTGTGCCGGGGTGAGG
GTAGGGCGGGGGCCAAACTTCACGCCTCGGGCCTTGGCGGCCTCGCGCCCGCTCCGGGTGCGGTCGATGA
TTAGGGAACGCTCGAACTCGGCAATGCCGGCGAACACGGTCAACACCATGCGGCCGGCCGGCGTGGTGGT
GTCGGCCCACGGCTCTGCCAGGCTACGCAGGCCCGCGCCGGCCTCCTGGATGCGCTCGGCAATGTCCAGT
AGGTCGCGGGTGCTGCGGGCCAGGCGGTCTAGCCTGGTCACTGTCACAACGTCGCCAGGGCGTAGGTGGT
CAAGCATCCTGGCCAGCTCCGGGCGGTCGCGCCTGGTGCCGGTGATCTTCTCGGAAAACAGCTTGGTGCA
GCCGGCCGCGTGCAGTTCGGCCCGTTGGTTGGTCAAGTCCTGGTCGTCGGTGCTGACGCGGGCATAGCCC
AGCAGGCCAGCGGCGGCGCTCTTGTTCATGGCGTAATGTCTCCGGTTCTAGTCGCAAGTATTCTACTTTA
TGCGACTAAAACACGCGACAAGAAAACGCCAGGAAAAGGGCAGGGCGGCAGCCTGTCGCGTAACTTAGGA
CTTGTGCGACATGTCGTTTTCAGAAGACGGCTGCACTGAACGTCAGAAGCCGACTGCACTATAGCAGCGG
AGGGGTTGGATCAAAGTACTTTGATCCCGAGGGGAACCCTGTGGTTGGCATGCACATACAAATGGACGAA
CGGATAAACCT
Features (pLannotate 1.2.2; 31 found; start..end, strand, type, name):
     54..78      -  misc_feature   RB T-DNA repeat: right border repeat from nopaline C58 T-DNA
    144..298     -  CDS            lacZα (fragment): LacZα fragment of β-galactosidase; lacZ fragment
    301..331     -  misc_feature   MCS (fragment): pUC18/19 multiple cloning site
    338..462     +  protein_bind   attR1: mutant version of attR; recombination site for the Gateway® LR reaction LR Clonase™
    499..529     +  promoter       lac UV5 promoter: E. coli lac promoter with an "up" mutation
    554..582     +  promoter       cat promoter (fragment): promoter of the E. coli cat gene encoding chloramphenicol acetyltransferase
    583..1242    +  CDS            CmR: chloramphenicol acetyltransferase; cat; confers resistance to chloramphenicol
   1421..1579    +  CDS            ccdA (fragment): CCDA_ECO57 - Also known as H, letA. Experimental evidence at protein level: Swiss-Prot protein existence level 1. Antitoxin component of a type II toxin-antitoxin (TA) system which inhibits the post-segregational killing (PSK) of plasmid-free cells, also referred to as a plasmid addiction system. Binds to and blocks the activity of CcdB; will also remove bound CcdB protein from the CcdB-GyrA complex by forming a CcdA-CcdB complex, a process termed rejuvenation. Functions as a transcriptional corepressor for the ccdAB operon, repression also requires CcdB (By similarity). From Escherichia coli
   1584..1886    +  CDS            ccdB: CCDB_ECOLI - Also known as G, letB, letD. Experimental evidence at protein level: Swiss-Prot protein existence level 1. Toxic component of a type II toxin-antitoxin (TA) system, functioning in plasmid maintainence. Responsible for the post- segregational killing (PSK) of plasmid-free cells, also referred to as a plasmid addiction system. Half-life of over 2 hours. Cell killing by CcdB is accompanied by filamentation, defects in chromosome and plasmid segregation, defects in cell division, formation of anucleate cells, decreased DNA synthesis and plasmid loss. Interferes with the activity of DN
   1930..2054    -  protein_bind   attR2: mutant version of attR; recombination site for the Gateway® LR reaction LR Clonase™
   2065..2781    +  CDS            ECFP: ECFP is a basic (constitutively fluorescent) cyan fluorescent protein published in 1996, derived from Aequorea victoria. It has low acid sensitivity.
   2803..3055    +  terminator     NOS terminator: nopaline synthase terminator and poly(A) signal
   3111..3133    -  protein_bind   lac operator (fragment): The lac repressor binds to the lac operator to inhibit transcription in E. coli. This inhibition can be relieved by adding lactose or isopropyl-β-D-thiogalactopyranoside (IPTG). lac repressor encoded by lacI
   3137..3167    -  promoter       lac promoter: promoter for the E. coli lac operon
   3182..3203    -  protein_bind   CAP binding site: CAP binding activates transcription in the presence of cAMP. E. coli catabolite activator protein
   3237..3489    -  terminator     NOS terminator: nopaline synthase terminator and poly(A) signal
   3496..3702    -  CDS            ocd (fragment): OCD_AGRFC - Experimental evidence at protein level: Swiss-Prot protein existence level 1. Catalyzes the conversion of L-ornithine into L-proline with release of ammonia. Is involved in the utilization of nopaline, a catabolic pathway that proceeds through L-arginine and L-ornithine to L-proline. Nopaline is a predominant opine in plant cells transformed with Ti plasmid pTiC58. From Agrobacterium fabrum (strain C58 / ATCC 33970) (Agrobacterium tumefaciens (strain C58)).
   3709..3858    -  CDS            ble (fragment): BLE_KLEPN - Experimental evidence at protein level: Swiss-Prot protein existence level 1. Binding protein with a strong affinity to the bleomycin family of antibiotics. Binds to CL990; an antimitotic-antibiotic compound. From Klebsiella pneumoniae.
   3879..4673    -  CDS            NeoR/KanR: aminoglycoside phosphotransferase from Tn5; aph(3')-II (or nptII); confers resistance to neomycin, kanamycin, and G418 (Geneticin®)
   4694..4877    -  promoter       NOS promoter: nopaline synthase promoter NOS promoter
   5083..5107    -  misc_feature   LB T-DNA repeat: left border repeat from nopaline C58 T-DNA
   5366..5389    +  promoter       Pc promoter (fragment): intI1 (promoter lies within the coding sequence); class 1 integron promoter
   5565..5621    +  CDS            GmR (fragment): gentamycin acetyltransferase; aacC1; confers resistance to gentamycin
   5632..6419    +  CDS            SmR (fragment): aminoglycoside adenylyltransferase (Murphy, 1985); aadA; confers resistance to spectinomycin and streptomycin
   6665..7253    +  rep_origin     ori: high-copy-number ColE1/pMB1/pBR322/pUC origin of replication
   7439..7579    -  misc_feature   bom: basis of mobility region from pBR322
   7681..7720    -  CDS            rop (fragment): Rop protein, which maintains plasmids at low copy number; rop
   7923..8117    -  rep_origin     pVS1 oriV: origin of replication for the Pseudomonas plasmid pVS1 (Heeb et al., 2000)
   8183..9256    -  CDS            pVS1 RepA: replication protein from the Pseudomonas plasmid pVS1 (Heeb et al., 2000)
   9685..10314   -  CDS            pVS1 StaA: stability protein from the Pseudomonas plasmid pVS1 (Heeb et al., 2000)
  10874..11275   -  CDS            Y4CG_SINFN (fragment): Protein inferred from homology: Swiss-Prot protein existence level 3. From Sinorhizobium fredii (strain NBRC 101917 / NGR234).
