[The description below was written by a language model from this plasmid's Addgene catalogue record and pLannotate feature annotations shown in this document.]
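Description:
pGWB443 is an empty Gateway destination binary vector for Agrobacterium-mediated plant transformation, built on the pPZP221 backbone and designed to fuse a cloned sequence to the N-terminus of eCFP, so that the fluorescent protein sits at the C-terminus of the product. The annotated sequence is about 11.6 kb. Outside the T-DNA, it carries a high-copy ColE1/pMB1-type origin with a bom site for propagation in E. coli, and the pVS1 oriV, RepA and StaA functions that support replication and stable maintenance in Agrobacterium. Bacterial selection relies on the aadA spectinomycin/streptomycin resistance gene in the backbone. The unrecombined Gateway cassette also confers chloramphenicol resistance. Because the cassette encodes the CcdB toxin, the empty vector is maintained in a ccdB-tolerant strain.

Between the nopaline-type right and left T-DNA borders, the payload begins with an attR1–CmR–ccdB–attR2 cassette, followed directly by the ECFP coding sequence and a NOS terminator. No promoter lies upstream of the cassette. An LR reaction with an entry clone therefore has to supply both the regulatory region and the coding sequence (without a stop codon and in frame), typically a native promoter plus gene, to give a promoter:gene–eCFP fusion. Replacing ccdB with the insert provides counter-selection against non-recombined plasmid in standard E. coli strains. Also within the T-DNA, in the opposite orientation, is the plant selection marker NOS promoter:NPTII:NOS terminator. It confers kanamycin resistance on transformed plants and replaced the gentamicin marker of the parental pPZP221. Short lacZα, lac promoter, ble and ocd fragments in the annotation appear to be cloning remnants. The vector suits expression and subcellular localisation studies of cyan-tagged proteins in transgenic plants.
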