Addgene plasmid #74829: pGWB443
Purpose: (Empty Backbone) Gateway cloning compatible binary vector for C-terminal fusion with eCFP (no promoter).
Depositing lab: Tsuyoshi Nakagawa. Depositing organization: Shimane University. Publication: Improved Gateway binary vectors: high-performance vectors for creation of fusion constructs in transgenic analysis of plants. Nakagawa T, Suzuki T, Murata S, Nakamura S, Hino T, Maeo K, Tabata R, Kawai T, Tanaka K, Niwa Y, Watanabe Y, Nakamura K, Kimura T, Ishiguro S. Biosci Biotechnol Biochem. 2007 Aug;71(8):2095-100. Epub 2007 Aug 7. 10.1271/bbb.70216 PubMed 17690442.
Backbone
  Vector backbone: pPZP221
  Backbone manufacturer: Hajdukiewicz P., Svab Z. and Maliga P.
  Backbone size (bp): 8500
  Modifications to backbone: gentamycin-resistant marker was removed and kanamycin-resistant marker (NOS promoter:NPTII:NOS terminator) was inserted.
  Vector type: Plant Expression
  Selectable markers: Kanamycin
Growth in bacteria
  Bacterial resistance: Chloramphenicol and Spectinomycin, 25 & 50 μg/mL
  Growth temperature: 37°C
  Growth strain: ccdB Survival
  Copy number: High Copy
Gene/Insert
  Cloning method: Gateway Cloning
Terms and licenses: Academic/Nonprofit Terms; Industry Terms: Not Available to Industry
How to cite: pGWB443 was a gift from Tsuyoshi Nakagawa (Addgene plasmid # 74829 ; http://n2t.net/addgene:74829 ; RRID:Addgene_74829)
