>Addgene plasmid #74829 | pGWB443 | addgene partial sequence | sequence record 160336 | ccdB-Fwd 5'-GCATGATGACCACCGATATG-3'
TGGCTGATCTCAGCCACCGCGAAAATGACATCAAAAACGCCATTAACCTGATGTTCTGGGGAATATAAAT
GTCAGGCTCCCTTATACACAGCCAGTCTGCAGGTCGACCATAGTGACTGGATATGTTGTGTTTTACAGTA
TTATGTAGTCTGTTTTTTATGCAAAATCTAATTTAATATATTGATATTTATATCATTTTACGTTTCTCGT
TCAGCTTTCTTGTACAAAGTGGTTGATAACAGCATGGTGAGCAAGGGCGAGGAGCTGTTCACCGGGGTGG
TGCCCATCCTGGTCGAGCTGGACGGCGACGTAAACGGCCACAAGTTCAGCGTGTCCGGCGAGGGCGAGGG
CGATGCCACCTACGGCAAGCTGACCCTGAAGTTCATCTGCACCACCGGCAAGCTGCCCGTGCCCTGGCCC
ACCCTCGTGACCACCCTGACCTGGGGCGTGCAGTGCTTCAGCCGCTACCCCGACCACATGAAGCAGCACG
ACTTCTTCAAGTCCGCCATGCCCGAAGGCTACGTCCAGGAGCGCACCATCTTCTTCAAGGACGACGGCAA
CTACAAGACCCGCGCCGAGGTGAAGTTCGAGGGCGACACCCTGGTGAACCGCATCGAGCTGAAGGGCATC
GACTTCAAGGAGGACGGCAACATCCTGGGGCACAAGCTGGAGTACAACTACATCAGCCACAACGTCTATA
TCACCGCCGACAAGCAGAAGAACGGCATCAAGGCCAACTTCAAGATCCGCCACAACATCGAGGACGGCAG
CGTGCAGCTCGCCGACCACTACCAGCAGAACACCCCCATCGGCGACGGCCCCGTGCTGCTGCCCGACAAC
CACTACCTGAGCACCCAGTCCGCCCTGA
