>Addgene plasmid #74829 | pGWB443 | addgene partial sequence | sequence record 160337 | CAT-R 5'-GCAACTGACTGAAATGCCTC-3'
TGGTATATCCAGTGATTTTTTTCTCCATTTTAGCTTCCTTAGCTCCTGAAAATCTCGACGGATCCTAACT
CAAAATCCACACATTATACGAGCCGGAAGCATAAAGTGTAAAGCCTGGGGTGCCTAATGCGGCCCCTCGA
GGGGCCGCCATAGTGACTGGATATGTTGTGTTTTACAGTATTATGTAGTCTGTTTTTTATGCAAAATCTA
ATTTAATATATTGATATTTATATCATTTTACGTTTCTCGTTCAGCTTTTTTGTACAAACTTGTTGATAAC
TCTAGAGTCGACCTGCAGGCATGCAAGCTTGGCACTGGCCGTCGTTTTACAACGTCGTGACTGGGAAAAC
CCTGGCGTTACCCAACTTAATCGCCTTGCAGCACATCCCCCTTTCGCCAGCTGGCGTAATAGCGAAGAGG
CCCGCACCGATCGCCCTTCCCAACAGTTGCGCAGCCTGAATGGCGAATGCTAGAGCAGCTTGAGCTTGGA
TCAGATTGTCGTTTCCCGCCTTCAGTTTAAACTATCAGTGTTTGACAGGATATATTGGCGGGTAAACCTA
AGAGAAAAGAGCGTTTATTAGAATAATCGGATATTTAAAAGGGCGTGAAAAGGTTTATCCGTTCGTCCAT
TTGTATGTGCATGCCAACCACAGGGTTCCCCTCGGGATCAAAGTACTTTGATCCAACCCCTCCGCTGCTA
TAGTGCAGTCGGCTTCTGACGTTCAGTGCAGCCGTCTTCTGAAAACGACATGTCGCACAAGTCCTAAGTT
ACGCGACAGGCTGCCGCCCTGCCCTTTTCCTGGCGTTTTCTTGTCGCGTGTT
